Addgene plasmid #229760: pTYB1-MBD2a∆CC pc5081
Purpose: Bacterial expression vector of MBD2a lacking the coiled coil domain: aa 363-396.
Depositing lab: Cristina Cardoso. Depositing organization: Technische Universitaet Darmstadt. Publication: Heterochromatome wide analyses reveal MBD2 as a phase separation scaffold for heterochromatin compartmentalization and composition. Zhang H, Ugur E, Hake C, Romero H, Arroyo M, Mahmoud M, Lermyte F, Leonhardt H, Cardoso MC. Nucleic Acids Res. 2025 Nov 26;53(22):gkaf1380. doi: 10.1093/nar/gkaf1380. PubMed 41416523.
Backbone
  Vector backbone: pTYB1-MBD2 (pc4786)
  Backbone manufacturer: NEB
  Vector type: Mammalian Expression
Growth in bacteria
  Bacterial resistance: Ampicillin, 100 μg/mL
  Growth temperature: 37°C
  Growth strain: DH5alpha
  Copy number: Unknown
Gene/Insert
  Gene/Insert name: MBD2
  Species: M. musculus (mouse)
  Insert size (bp): 1140
  Mutation: MBD2a lacking the coiled coil domain: aa 363-396.
  Entrez Gene: Mbd2 (a.k.a. MBD2a)
  Promoter: T7
  Tag / fusion protein: Intein (C terminal on insert)
  Cloning method: Other
  Sequencing primers: 5′ CGGGCTGCGGACACGGAG; 3′ GCAGAGGGGTTGAGATGTGTTAAGC
Terms and licenses: Academic/Nonprofit Terms; Industry Terms: Not Available to Industry
How to cite: pTYB1-MBD2a∆CC pc5081 was a gift from Cristina Cardoso (Addgene plasmid # 229760 ; http://n2t.net/addgene:229760 ; RRID:Addgene_229760)
