[The description below was written by a language model from this plasmid's Addgene catalogue record and pLannotate feature annotations shown in this document.]
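Description:
pTYB1-MBD2a∆CC pc5081 is an 8.6 kb bacterial expression plasmid built on the pTYB1 intein-fusion backbone, derived from a parental pTYB1-MBD2 construct. The catalogue lists the vector type as mammalian expression, but both the stated purpose and the annotated features point to an E. coli T7 expression vector. It replicates from a ColE1/pMB1-type origin accompanied by the rop gene, which moderates copy number, and it is selected with ampicillin through the β-lactamase gene. An M13 phage origin is also present, along with remnants of pBR322-derived sequences (bom, tetracycline resistance fragments).

The insert is a 1,140 bp mouse Mbd2 coding sequence encoding the MBD2a isoform with the coiled-coil domain (residues 363–396) deleted; the automated annotation labels it by homology to the human protein. Transcription is driven by a T7 promoter with an adjacent lac operator and the T7 gene 10 ribosome binding site, and the plasmid carries its own lacI gene, so expression is repressed until induction with IPTG in a host supplying T7 RNA polymerase. A series of rrnB T1 terminators upstream of the promoter limits read-through into the cassette, and a T7 terminator closes it. The MBD2a∆CC open reading frame is followed at its C terminus by the Saccharomyces cerevisiae VMA1 intein and a chitin binding domain. This arrangement allows the fusion protein to be captured on chitin resin and then released by thiol-induced intein self-cleavage, leaving the intein and affinity tag behind. The construct serves to produce recombinant MBD2a lacking its coiled coil, and the associated publication examines MBD2 as a phase-separation scaffold in heterochromatin.
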