Features (pLannotate 1.2.2; 26 found; start..end, strand, type, name):
      1..589     +  rep_origin     ori: high-copy-number ColE1/pMB1/pBR322/pUC origin of replication
    766..856     -  misc_feature   bom (fragment): basis of mobility region from pBR322
    958..1149    -  CDS            rop: Rop protein, which maintains plasmids at low copy number; rop
   1190..1300    +  CDS            mbeC (fragment): MBEC_ECOLX - Experimental evidence at protein level: Swiss-Prot protein existence level 1. Required for efficient mobilization of ColE1 plasmid and is thus essential to promote the specific transfer of the plasmid during conjugation. Probably functions by inducing DNA bending, helping the MbeA relaxase to melt the DNA around the nic site and cleave the phosphodiester bond. Binds specifically double-stranded DNA (dsDNA) containing the ColE1 oriT but does not recognize the inverted repeat (IR). From Escherichia coli.
   1335..1657    -  CDS            TcR (fragment): tetracycline efflux protein; tet; confers resistance to tetracycline
   1672..1693    -  protein_bind   CAP binding site: CAP binding activates transcription in the presence of cAMP. E. coli catabolite activator protein
   1706..2788    -  CDS            lacI: lac repressor; lacI; The lac repressor binds to the lac operator to inhibit transcription in E. coli. This inhibition can be relieved by adding lactose or isopropyl-β-D-thiogalactopyranoside (IPTG).
   2789..2866    -  promoter       lacI promoter: lacI
   2874..2967    -  CDS            TcR (fragment): tetracycline efflux protein; tet; confers resistance to tetracycline
   3019..3105    +  terminator     rrnB T1 terminator: Escherichia coli rrnB; transcription terminator T1 from the E. coli rrnB gene
   3202..3288    +  terminator     rrnB T1 terminator: Escherichia coli rrnB; transcription terminator T1 from the E. coli rrnB gene
   3385..3471    +  terminator     rrnB T1 terminator: Escherichia coli rrnB; transcription terminator T1 from the E. coli rrnB gene
   3568..3654    +  terminator     rrnB T1 terminator: Escherichia coli rrnB; transcription terminator T1 from the E. coli rrnB gene
   3751..3837    +  terminator     rrnB T1 terminator: Escherichia coli rrnB; transcription terminator T1 from the E. coli rrnB gene
   3972..3990    +  promoter       T7 promoter: promoter for bacteriophage T7 RNA polymerase
   3991..4015    +  protein_bind   lac operator: The lac repressor binds to the lac operator to inhibit transcription in E. coli. This inhibition can be relieved by adding lactose or isopropyl-β-D-thiogalactopyranoside (IPTG). lac repressor encoded by lacI
   4030..4052    +  RBS            RBS: efficient ribosome binding site from bacteriophage T7 gene 10 (Olins and Rangwala, 1989)
   4084..5223    +  CDS            MBD2 (fragment): MBD2_HUMAN - Experimental evidence at protein level: Swiss-Prot protein existence level 1. Binds CpG islands in promoters where the DNA is methylated at position 5 of cytosine within CpG dinucleotides. Binds hemimethylated DNA as well. Recruits histone deacetylases and DNA methyltransferases. Acts as transcriptional repressor and plays a role in gene silencing. Functions as a scaffold protein, targeting GATAD2A and GATAD2B to chromatin to promote repression. May enhance the activation of some unmethylated cAMP-responsive promoters. From Homo sapiens (Human).
   5245..6063    +  CDS            Sce VMA intein 5' region: 5' region of the intein from the yeast Vma1 subunit of the vacuolar ATPase (Chong et al., 1998); Saccharomyces cerevisiae VMA1
   6066..6596    +  CDS            Sce VMA intein 3' region: modified 3' region of the intein from the yeast Vma1 subunit of the vacuolar ATPase (Chong et al., 1998); Saccharomyces cerevisiae VMA1; C-terminal cleavage of this intein can be induced by thiols.
   6640..6795    +  CDS            CBD: chitin binding domain from chitinase A1 (Watanabe et al., 1994); Bacillus circulans chiA
   6817..6866    +  CDS            SET1 (fragment): solubility-enhancement tag derived from T7 phage gene 10B
   6874..6921    +  terminator     T7 terminator: transcription terminator for bacteriophage T7 RNA polymerase
   6981..7085    +  promoter       AmpR promoter: bla
   7086..7946    +  CDS            AmpR: β-lactamase; bla; confers resistance to ampicillin, carbenicillin, and related antibiotics
   7988..8501    -  rep_origin     M13 ori (sequence partly withheld): M13 bacteriophage origin of replication; arrow indicates direction of (+) strand synthesis
>Addgene plasmid #229760 | pTYB1-MBD2a∆CC pc5081 | addgene full sequence | sequence record 460761 | Addgene NGS Result
TTGAGATCCTTTTTTTCTGCGCGTAATCTGCTGCTTGCAAACAAAAAAACCACCGCTACCAGCGGTGGTT
TGTTTGCCGGATCAAGAGCTACCAACTCTTTTTCCGAAGGTAACTGGCTTCAGCAGAGCGCAGATACCAA
ATACTGTCCTTCTAGTGTAGCCGTAGTTAGGCCACCACTTCAAGAACTCTGTAGCACCGCCTACATACCT
CGCTCTGCTAATCCTGTTACCAGTGGCTGCTGCCAGTGGCGATAAGTCGTGTCTTACCGGGTTGGACTCA
AGACGATAGTTACCGGATAAGGCGCAGCGGTCGGGCTGAACGGGGGGTTCGTGCACACAGCCCAGCTTGG
AGCGAACGACCTACACCGAACTGAGATACCTACAGCGTGAGCTATGAGAAAGCGCCACGCTTCCCGAAGG
GAGAAAGGCGGACAGGTATCCGGTAAGCGGCAGGGTCGGAACAGGAGAGCGCACGAGGGAGCTTCCAGGG
GGAAACGCCTGGTATCTTTATAGTCCTGTCGGGTTTCGCCACCTCTGACTTGAGCGTCGATTTTTGTGAT
GCTCGTCAGGGGGGCGGAGCCTATGGAAAAACGCCAGCAACGCGGCCTTTTTACGGTTCCTGGCCTTTTG
CTGGCCTTTTGCTCACATGTTCTTTCCTGCGTTATCCCCTGATTCTGTGGATAACCGTATTACCGCCTTT
GAGTGAGCTGATACCGCTCGCCGCAGCCGAACGACCGAGCGCAGCGAGTCAGTGAGCGAGGAAGCTATGG
TGCACTCTCAGTACAATCTGCTCTGATGCCGCATAGTTAAGCCAGTATACACTCCGCTATCGCTACGTGA
CTGGGTCATGGCTGCGCCCCGACACCCGCCAACACCCGCTGACGCGCCCTGACGGGCTTGTCTGCTCCCG
GCATCCGCTTACAGACAAGCTGTGACCGTCTCCGGGAGCTGCATGTGTCAGAGGTTTTCACCGTCATCAC
CGAAACGCGCGAGGCAGCTGCGGTAAAGCTCATCAGCGTGGTCGTGCAGCGATTCACAGATGTCTGCCTG
TTCATCCGCGTCCAGCTCGTTGAGTTTCTCCAGAAGCGTTAATGTCTGGCTTCTGATAAAGCGGGCCATG
TTAAGGGCGGTTTTTTCCTGTTTGGTCACTGATGCCTCCGTGTAAGGGGGATTTCTGTTCATGGGGGTAA
TGATACCGATGAAACGAGAGAGGATGCTCACGATACGGGTTACTGATGATGAACATGCCCGGTTACTGGA
ACGTTGTGAGGGTAAACAACTGGCGGTATGGATGCGGCGGGACCAGAGAAAAATCACTCAGGGTCAATGC
CAGCCGAACGCCAGCAAGACGTAGCCCAGCGCGTCGGCCGCCATGCCGGCGATAATGGCCTGCTTCTCGC
CGAAACGTTTGGTGGCGGGACCAGTGACGAAGGCTTGAGCGAGGGCGTGCAAGATTCCGAATACCGCAAG
CGACAGGCCGATCATCGTCGCGCTCCAGCGAAAGCGGTCCTCGCCGAAAATGACCCAGAGCGCTGCCGGC
ACCTGTCCTACGAGTTGCATGATAAAGAAGACAGTCATAAGTGCGGCGACGATAGTCATGCCCCGCGCCC
ACCGGAAGGAGCTGACTGGGTTGAAGGCTCTCAAGGGCATCGGTCGAGATCCCGGTGCCTAATGAGTGAG
CTAACTTACATTAATTGCGTTGCGCTCACTGCCCGCTTTCCAGTCGGGAAACCTGTCGTGCCAGCTGCAT
TAATGAATCGGCCAACGCGCGGGGAGAGGCGGTTTGCGTATTGGGCGCCAGGGTGGTTTTTCTTTTCACC
AGTGAGACGGGCAACAGCTGATTGCCCTTCACCGCCTGGCCCTGAGAGAGTTGCAGCAAGCGGTCCACGC
TGGTTTGCCCCAGCAGGCGAAAATCCTGTTTGATGGTGGTTAACGGCGGGATATAACATGAGCTGTCTTC
GGTATCGTCGTATCCCACTACCGAGATATCCGCACCAACGCGCAGCCCGGACTCGGTAATGGCGCGCATT
GCGCCCAGCGCCATCTGATCGTTGGCAACCAGCATCGCAGTGGGAACGATGCCCTCATTCAGCATTTGCA
TGGTTTGTTGAAAACCGGACATGGCACTCCAGTCGCCTTCCCGTTCCGCTATCGGCTGAATTTGATTGCG
AGTGAGATATTTATGCCAGCCAGCCAGACGCAGACGCGCCGAGACAGAACTTAATGGGCCCGCTAACAGC
GCGATTTGCTGGTGACCCAATGCGACCAGATGCTCCACGCCCAGTCGCGTACCGTCTTCATGGGAGAAAA
TAATACTGTTGATGGGTGTCTGGTCAGAGACATCAAGAAATAACGCCGGAACATTAGTGCAGGCAGCTTC
CACAGCAATGGCATCCTGGTCATCCAGCGGATAGTTAATGATCAGCCCACTGACGCGTTGCGCGAGAAGA
TTGTGCACCGCCGCTTTACAGGCTTCGACGCCGCTTCGTTCTACCATCGACACCACCACGCTGGCACCCA
GTTGATCGGCGCGAGATTTAATCGCCGCGACAATTTGCGACGGCGCGTGCAGGGCCAGACTGGAGGTGGC
AACGCCAATCAGCAACGACTGTTTGCCCGCCAGTTGTTGTGCCACGCGGTTGGGAATGTAATTCAGCTCC
GCCATCGCCGCTTCCACTTTTTCCCGCGTTTTCGCAGAAACGTGGCTGGCCTGGTTCACCACGCGGGAAA
CGGTCTGATAAGAGACACCGGCATACTCTGCGACATCGTATAACGTTACTGGTTTCACATTCACCACCCT
GAATTGACTCTCTTCCGGGCGCTATCATGCCATACCGCGAAAGGTTTTGCGCCATTCGATGGTGTCCGGG
ATCTCGACGCTCTCCCTTATGCGACTCCTGCATTAGGAAGCAGCCCAGTAGTAGGTTGAGGCCGTTGAGC
ACCGCCGCCGCAAGGAATGGTGCATGCCGGCATGCCGCCCTTTCGTCTTCAAGAATTAATTCCCAATTCC
CCAGGCATCAAATAAAACGAAAGGCTCAGTCGAAAGACTGGGCCTTTCGTTTTATCTGTTGTTTGTCGGT
GAACGCTCTCCTGAGTAGGACAAATCCGCCGGGAGCGGATTTGAACGTTGCGAAGCAACGGCCCGGAGGG
TGGCGGGCAGGACGCCCGCCATAAACTGCCAGGAATTAATTCCCCAGGCATCAAATAAAACGAAAGGCTC
AGTCGAAAGACTGGGCCTTTCGTTTTATCTGTTGTTTGTCGGTGAACGCTCTCCTGAGTAGGACAAATCC
GCCGGGAGCGGATTTGAACGTTGCGAAGCAACGGCCCGGAGGGTGGCGGGCAGGACGCCCGCCATAAACT
GCCAGGAATTAATTCCCCAGGCATCAAATAAAACGAAAGGCTCAGTCGAAAGACTGGGCCTTTCGTTTTA
TCTGTTGTTTGTCGGTGAACGCTCTCCTGAGTAGGACAAATCCGCCGGGAGCGGATTTGAACGTTGCGAA
GCAACGGCCCGGAGGGTGGCGGGCAGGACGCCCGCCATAAACTGCCAGGAATTAATTCCCCAGGCATCAA
ATAAAACGAAAGGCTCAGTCGAAAGACTGGGCCTTTCGTTTTATCTGTTGTTTGTCGGTGAACGCTCTCC
TGAGTAGGACAAATCCGCCGGGAGCGGATTTGAACGTTGCGAAGCAACGGCCCGGAGGGTGGCGGGCAGG
ACGCCCGCCATAAACTGCCAGGAATTAATTCCCCAGGCATCAAATAAAACGAAAGGCTCAGTCGAAAGAC
TGGGCCTTTCGTTTTATCTGTTGTTTGTCGGTGAACGCTCTCCTGAGTAGGACAAATCCGCCGGGAGCGG
ATTTGAACGTTGCGAAGCAACGGCCCGGAGGGTGGCGGGCAGGACGCCCGCCATAAACTGCCAGGAATTG
GGGATCGGAATTAATTCCCGGTTTAAACCGGGGATCTCGATCCCGCGAAATTAATACGACTCACTATAGG
GGAATTGTGAGCGGATAACAATTCCCCTCTAGAAATAATTTTGTTTAACTTTAAGAAGGAGATATACATA
TGTCAAAGGCCTACGTCGACGCCATGCGCGCGCACCCGGGGGGAGGCCGCTGCTGCCCGGAGCAGGAGGA
GGGGGAGAGCGCGGCGGGCGGCAGCGGCGCTGGCGGCGACTCCGCCATAGAGCAGGGGGGCCAGGGCAGC
GCGCTCGCTCCGTCCCCGGTGAGCGGCGTGCGCAGGGAAGGCGCTCGGGGCGGCGGCCGTGGCCGGGGGC
GGTGGAAGCAGGCGGCCCGGGGCGGCGGCGTCTGTGGCCGTGGCCGTGGCCGTGGCCGGGGTCGGGGCCG
TGGCCGGGGCCGGGGCCGGGGCCGCGGCCGTCCCCAGAGTGGCGGCAGCGGCCTTGGCGGCGACGGCGGC
GGCGGCGCGGGCGGCTGCGGCGTCGGCAGCGGTGGCGGCGTCGCCCCCCGGCGGGATCCTGTCCCTTTCC
CGTCGGGGAGCTCGGGGCCGGGGCCCAGGGGACCCCGGGCCACGGAGAGCGGGAAGAGGATGGACTGCCC
GGCCCTCCCCCCCGGATGGAAGAAGGAGGAAGTGATCCGAAAATCAGGGCTCAGTGCTGGCAAGAGCGAT
GTCTACTACTTCAGTCCAAGTGGTAAGAAGTTCAGAAGTAAACCTCAGCTGGCAAGATACCTGGGAAATG
CTGTTGACCTTAGCAGTTTTGACTTCAGGACCGGCAAGATGATGCCTAGTAAATTACAGAAGAACAAGCA
GAGACTCCGGAATGACCCCCTCAATCAGAACAAGGGTAAACCAGACCTGAACACAACATTGCCAATTAGA
CAAACTGCATCAATTTTCAAGCAACCAGTAACCAAATTCACGAACCACCCGAGCAATAAGGTGAAGTCAG
ACCCCCAGCGGATGAATGAACAACCACGTCAGCTTTTCTGGGAGAAGAGGCTACAAGGACTTAGCGCATC
AGATGTAACAGAACAAATTATAAAAACCATGGAGCTACCTAAAGGTCTTCAAGGAGTCGGTCCAGGTAGC
AATGACGAGACCCTTCTGTCTGCTGTGGCCAGTGCTTTACACACAAGCTCTGCGCCCATCACAGGACAAG
TCTCTGCTGCCGTGGAAAAGAACCCTGCTGTTTGGCTTAACACATCTCAACCCCTCTGCCGGGCTGCGGA
CACGGAGGAAGTAGACATTGACATGGACGATGGAGATGAGGCGGAATTCCTCGAGGGCTCTTCCTGCTTT
GCCAAGGGTACCAATGTTTTAATGGCGGATGGGTCTATTGAATGTATTGAAAACATTGAGGTTGGTAATA
AGGTCATGGGTAAAGATGGCAGACCTCGTGAGGTAATTAAATTGCCCAGAGGAAGAGAAACTATGTACAG
CGTCGTGCAGAAAAGTCAGCACAGAGCCCACAAAAGTGACTCAAGTCGTGAAGTGCCAGAATTACTCAAG
TTTACGTGTAATGCGACCCATGAGTTGGTTGTTAGAACACCTCGTAGTGTCCGCCGTTTGTCTCGTACCA
TTAAGGGTGTCGAATATTTTGAAGTTATTACTTTTGAGATGGGCCAAAAGAAAGCCCCCGACGGTAGAAT
TGTTGAGCTTGTCAAGGAAGTTTCAAAGAGCTACCCAATATCTGAGGGGCCTGAGAGAGCCAACGAATTA
GTAGAATCCTATAGAAAGGCTTCAAATAAAGCTTATTTTGAGTGGACTATTGAGGCCAGAGATCTTTCTC
TGTTGGGTTCCCATGTTCGTAAAGCTACCTACCAGACTTACGCTCCAATTCTTTATGAGAATGACCACTT
TTTCGACTACATGCAAAAAAGTAAGTTTCATCTCACCATTGAAGGTCCAAAAGTACTTGCTTATTTACTT
GGTTTATGGATTGGTGATGGATTGTCTGACAGGGCAACTTTTTCGGTTGATTCCAGAGATACTTCTTTGA
TGGAACGTGTTACTGAATATGCTGAAAAGTTGAATTTGTGCGCCGAGTATAAGGACAGAAAAGAACCACA
AGTTGCCAAAACTGTTAATTTGTACTCTAAAGTTGTCAGAGGTAATGGTATTCGCAATAATCTTAATACT
GAGAATCCATTATGGGACGCTATTGTTGGCTTAGGATTCTTGAAGGACGGTGTCAAAAATATTCCTTCTT
TCTTGTCTACGGACAATATCGGTACTCGTGAAACATTTCTTGCTGGTCTAATTGATTCTGATGGCTATGT
TACTGATGAGCATGGTATTAAAGCAACAATAAAGACAATTCATACTTCTGTCAGAGATGGTTTGGTTTCC
CTTGCTCGTTCTTTAGGCTTAGTAGTCTCGGTTAACGCAGAACCTGCTAAGGTTGACATGAATGTCACCA
AACATAAAATTAGTTATGCTATTTATATGTCTGGTGGAGATGTTTTGCTTAACGTTCTTTCGAAGTGTGC
CGGCTCTAAAAAATTCAGGCCTGCTCCCGCCGCTGCTTTTGCACGTGAGTGCCGCGGATTTTATTTCGAG
TTACAAGAATTGAAGGAAGACGATTATTATGGGATTACTTTATCTGATGATTCTGATCATCAGTTTTTGC
TTGGATCCCAGGTTGTCGTCCATGCATGCGGTGGCCTGACCGGTCTGAACTCAGGCCTCACGACAAATCC
TGGTGTATCCGCTTGGCAGGTCAACACAGCTTATACTGCGGGACAATTGGTCACATATAACGGCAAGACG
TATAAATGTTTGCAGCCCCACACCTCCTTGGCAGGATGGGAACCATCCAACGTTCCTGCCTTGTGGCAGC
TTCAATGACTGCAGGAAGGGGATCCGGCTGCTAACAAAGCCCGAAAGGAAGCTGAGTTGGCTGCTGCCAC
CGCTGAGCAATAACTAGCATAACCCCTTGGGGCCTCTAAACGGGTCTTGAGGGGTTTTTTGCTGAAAGGA
GGAACTATATCCGGATAACTACGTCAGGTGGCACTTTTCGGGGAAATGTGCGCGGAACCCCTATTTGTTT
ATTTTTCTAAATACATTCAAATATGTATCCGCTCATGAGACAATAACCCTGATAAATGCTTCAATAATAT
TGAAAAAGGAAGAGTATGAGTATTCAACATTTCCGTGTCGCCCTTATTCCCTTTTTTGCGGCATTTTGCC
TTCCTGTTTTTGCTCACCCAGAAACGCTGGTGAAAGTAAAAGATGCTGAAGATCAGTTGGGTGCACGAGT
GGGTTACATCGAACTGGATCTCAACAGCGGTAAGATCCTTGAGAGTTTTCGCCCCGAAGAACGTTTCCCA
ATGATGAGCACTTTTAAAGTTCTGCTATGTGGCGCGGTATTATCCCGTGTTGACGCCGGGCAAGAGCAAC
TCGGTCGCCGCATACACTATTCTCAGAATGACTTGGTTGAGTACTCACCAGTCACAGAAAAGCATCTTAC
GGATGGCATGACAGTAAGAGAATTATGCAGTGCTGCCATAACCATGAGTGATAACACTGCGGCCAACTTA
CTTCTGACAACGATCGGAGGACCGAAGGAGCTAACCGCTTTTTTGCACAACATGGGGGATCATGTAACTC
GCCTTGATCGTTGGGAACCGGAGCTGAATGAAGCCATACCAAACGACGAGCGTGACACCACGATGCCTGT
AGCAATGGCAACAACGTTGCGCAAACTATTAACTGGCGAACTACTTACTCTAGCTTCCCGGCAACAATTA
ATAGACTGGATGGAGGCGGATAAAGTTGCAGGACCACTTCTGCGCTCGGCCCTTCCGGCTGGCTGGTTTA
TTGCTGATAAATCTGGAGCCGGTGAGCGTGGGTCTCGCGGTATCATTGCAGCACTGGGGCCAGATGGTAA
GCCCTCCCGTATCGTAGTTATCTACACGACGGGGAGTCAGGCAACTATGGATGAACGAAATAGACAGATC
GCTGAGATAGGTGCCTCACTGATTAAGCATTGGTAACTGTCAGACCAAGTTTACTCATATATACTTTAGA
TTGATT
[38 nt withheld, positions 7987-8024]
A
[37 nt withheld, positions 8026-8062]
ATTTTGTTAAAATTCGCGTTAAATTTTTGTTAAATCAGCTCATTTTTTAACCAATAGGCCGAAATCGGCA
AAATCCCTTATAAATCAAAAGAATAGCCCGAGATAGGGT
[37 nt withheld, positions 8172-8208]
AAAGAACGTGGACTCCAACGTCAAAGG
[141 nt withheld, positions 8236-8376]
G
[125 nt withheld, positions 8378-8502]
AAAGGATCTAGGTGAAGATCCTTTTTGATAATCTCATGACCAAAATCCCTTAACGTGAGTTTTCGTTCCA
CTGAGCGTCAGACCCCGTAGAAAAGATCAAAGGATCTTC
